Addgene plasmid #173220: pPBT-peRNA_GG-Puro
Purpose: piggyBac transposon containing hU6 promotor and pegRNA cloning site
Depositing lab: Jacob Giehm Mikkelsen. Publication: piggyPrime: High-Efficacy Prime Editing in Human Cells Using piggyBac-Based DNA Transposition. Wolff JH, Haldrup J, Thomsen EA, Andersen S, Mikkelsen JG. Front Genome Ed. 2021 Nov 12;3:786893. doi: 10.3389/fgeed.2021.786893. eCollection 2021. PubMed 34870275.
Backbone
  Vector backbone: pPBT
  Total vector size (bp): 6945
  Vector type: Mammalian Expression ; piggyBac
  Selectable markers: Puromycin
Growth in bacteria
  Bacterial resistance: Ampicillin, 100 μg/mL
  Growth temperature: 37°C
  Growth strain: DH5alpha
  Copy number: High Copy
Gene/Insert 1
  Gene/Insert name: pegRNA cloning cassette (alt name: pegRNA-GG-acceptor (BsmBI))
  Insert size (bp): 1063
  Promoter: hU6
  Cloning method: Gibson Cloning
  Sequencing primers: 5′ GAGGGCCTATTTCCCATGAT
Gene/Insert 2
  Gene/Insert name: PuroR (alt names: Puromycin; Puro)
  Insert size (bp): 600
  Promoter: EF1-a
  Cloning method: Gibson Cloning
  Sequencing primers: 5′ GGAGTTTCCCCACACTGAGT
Terms and licenses: Academic/Nonprofit Terms; Industry Terms: Not Available to Industry
How to cite: pPBT-peRNA_GG-Puro was a gift from Jacob Giehm Mikkelsen (Addgene plasmid # 173220 ; http://n2t.net/addgene:173220 ; RRID:Addgene_173220)
