[The description below was written by a language model from this plasmid's Addgene catalogue record and pLannotate feature annotations shown in this document.]
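Description:
pPBT-peRNA_GG-Puro is a 6.9 kb piggyBac transposon donor plasmid for mammalian cells, built on the pPBT backbone and designed as an acceptor vector for prime editing guide RNAs (pegRNAs). In E. coli it is maintained at high copy from a ColE1/pUC-type origin and selected with ampicillin through the bla gene. It also carries an f1 origin and remnants of a pBluescript-style lac/lacZα region.

The payload consists of two units. The first is a human U6 RNA polymerase III promoter followed by a roughly 1 kb pegRNA-GG-acceptor cassette, into which pegRNA components are inserted by Golden Gate assembly using BsmBI. The feature table shows that this stuffer contains an mRFP1 coding sequence in reverse orientation, flanked by a tet operator-containing bacterial promoter region and a tonB terminator. This layout resembles a bacterial red-fluorescent dropout marker, which would let colonies that still carry the uncut stuffer be distinguished from those with a pegRNA insert, although the record does not state this explicitly. The second unit is a puromycin N-acetyltransferase gene driven by the EF-1α core promoter with its intron A, which allows selection of cells that have stably taken up the cassette.

The piggyBac terminal repeats are not annotated in the automated feature table. Two fragments flanking the payload are labelled as lambda portal protein. These may be spurious matches or stuffer DNA near the transposon ends, and the record does not resolve which. When supplied with a piggyBac transposase, the cassette should integrate into the genome to give sustained pegRNA expression. This matches the associated work on transposition-based prime editing in human cells, in which the prime editor itself is supplied from a separate construct.
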