Features (pLannotate 1.2.2; 21 found; start..end, strand, type, name):
     79..183     +  promoter       AmpR promoter: bla
    184..1044    +  CDS            AmpR: β-lactamase; bla; confers resistance to ampicillin, carbenicillin, and related antibiotics
   1215..1803    +  rep_origin     ori: high-copy-number ColE1/pMB1/pBR322/pUC origin of replication
   1986..2078    +  CDS            lacI (fragment): lac repressor; lacI; The lac repressor binds to the lac operator to inhibit transcription in E. coli. This inhibition can be relieved by adding lactose or isopropyl-β-D-thiogalactopyranoside (IPTG).
   2091..2112    +  protein_bind   CAP binding site: CAP binding activates transcription in the presence of cAMP. E. coli catabolite activator protein
   2127..2157    +  promoter       lac promoter: promoter for the E. coli lac operon
   2165..2181    +  protein_bind   lac operator: The lac repressor binds to the lac operator to inhibit transcription in E. coli. This inhibition can be relieved by adding lactose or isopropyl-β-D-thiogalactopyranoside (IPTG). lac repressor encoded by lacI
   2219..2686    -  CDS            B (fragment): PORTL_LAMBD - Experimental evidence at protein level: Swiss-Prot protein existence level 1. Forms the portal vertex of the capsid (PubMed:6228056, PubMed:6232391). This portal plays critical roles in head assembly, genome packaging, neck/tail attachment, and genome ejection (Probable). The portal protein multimerizes as a single ring-shaped homododecamer arranged around a central channel (PubMed:6232391). Binds to the terminase subunits to form the packaging machine (PubMed:7799432). From Escherichia phage lambda (Bacteriophage lambda).
   3016..3256    +  promoter       U6 promoter: RNA polymerase III promoter for human U6 snRNA
   3274..3305    -  terminator     tonB terminator: bidirectional E. coli tonB-P14 transcription terminator
   3322..3999    -  CDS            mRFP1: monomeric derivative of DsRed (Campbell et al., 2002)
   4035..4054    -  promoter       H1-2O2 promoter (fragment): doxycycline-inducible variant of the human H1 RNA promoter (Henriksen et al., 2007)
   4060..4078    -  protein_bind   tet operator: tetO; bacterial operator O2 for the tetR and tetA genes tetracycline repressor TetR
   4126..4192    +  CDS            small t antigen (fragment): SV40 (simian virus 40) small t antigen
   4218..4429    +  promoter       EF-1α core promoter: core promoter for human elongation factor EF-1α
   4430..5368    +  intron         EF-1α intron A: intron upstream of the start codon of human EF-1α
   5390..5989    +  CDS            PuroR (fragment): puromycin N-acetyltransferase; pac from Streptomyces; confers resistance to puromycin
   5999..6020    +  misc_feature   MCS (fragment): pBluescript multiple cloning site
   6262..6381    -  CDS            B (fragment): PORTL_LAMBD - Experimental evidence at protein level: Swiss-Prot protein existence level 1. Forms the portal vertex of the capsid (PubMed:6228056, PubMed:6232391). This portal plays critical roles in head assembly, genome packaging, neck/tail attachment, and genome ejection (Probable). The portal protein multimerizes as a single ring-shaped homododecamer arranged around a central channel (PubMed:6232391). Binds to the terminase subunits to form the packaging machine (PubMed:7799432). From Escherichia phage lambda (Bacteriophage lambda).
   6383..6538    +  CDS            lacZα (fragment): LacZα fragment of β-galactosidase; lacZ fragment
   6543..26      +  rep_origin     f1 ori (across the origin) (sequence partly withheld): f1 bacteriophage origin of replication; arrow indicates direction of (+) strand synthesis
>Addgene plasmid #173220 | pPBT-peRNA_GG-Puro | addgene full sequence | sequence record 350235 | Addgene NGS Result
GATTTAACAAAAATTTAACGCGAATTTTAACAAAATATTAACGCTTACAATTTAGGTGGCACTTTTCGGG
GAAATGTGCGCGGAACCCCTATTTGTTTATTTTTCTAAATACATTCAAATATGTATCCGCTCATGAGACA
ATAACCCTGATAAATGCTTCAATAATATTGAAAAAGGAAGAGTATGAGTATTCAACATTTCCGTGTCGCC
CTTATTCCCTTTTTTGCGGCATTTTGCCTTCCTGTTTTTGCTCACCCAGAAACGCTGGTGAAAGTAAAAG
ATGCTGAAGATCAGTTGGGTGCACGAGTGGGTTACATCGAACTGGATCTCAACAGCGGTAAGATCCTTGA
GAGTTTTCGCCCCGAAGAACGTTTTCCAATGATGAGCACTTTTAAAGTTCTGCTATGTGGCGCGGTATTA
TCCCGTATTGACGCCGGGCAAGAGCAACTCGGTCGCCGCATACACTATTCTCAGAATGACTTGGTTGAGT
ACTCACCAGTCACAGAAAAGCATCTTACGGATGGCATGACAGTAAGAGAATTATGCAGTGCTGCCATAAC
CATGAGTGATAACACTGCGGCCAACTTACTTCTGACAACGATCGGAGGACCGAAGGAGCTAACCGCTTTT
TTGCACAACATGGGGGATCATGTAACTCGCCTTGATCGTTGGGAACCGGAGCTGAATGAAGCCATACCAA
ACGACGAGCGTGACACCACGATGCCTGTAGCAATGGCAACAACGTTGCGCAAACTATTAACTGGCGAACT
ACTTACTCTAGCTTCCCGGCAACAATTAATAGACTGGATGGAGGCGGATAAAGTTGCAGGACCACTTCTG
CGCTCGGCCCTTCCGGCTGGCTGGTTTATTGCTGATAAATCTGGAGCCGGTGAGCGTGGGTCTCGCGGTA
TCATTGCAGCACTGGGGCCAGATGGTAAGCCCTCCCGTATCGTAGTTATCTACACGACGGGGAGTCAGGC
AACTATGGATGAACGAAATAGACAGATCGCTGAGATAGGTGCCTCACTGATTAAGCATTGGTAACTGTCA
GACCAAGTTTACTCATATATACTTTAGATTGATTTAAAACTTCATTTTTAATTTAAAAGGATCTAGGTGA
AGATCCTTTTTGATAATCTCATGACCAAAATCCCTTAACGTGAGTTTTCGTTCCACTGAGCGTCAGACCC
CGTAGAAAAGATCAAAGGATCTTCTTGAGATCCTTTTTTTCTGCGCGTAATCTGCTGCTTGCAAACAAAA
AAACCACCGCTACCAGCGGTGGTTTGTTTGCCGGATCAAGAGCTACCAACTCTTTTTCCGAAGGTAACTG
GCTTCAGCAGAGCGCAGATACCAAATACTGTTCTTCTAGTGTAGCCGTAGTTAGGCCACCACTTCAAGAA
CTCTGTAGCACCGCCTACATACCTCGCTCTGCTAATCCTGTTACCAGTGGCTGCTGCCAGTGGCGATAAG
TCGTGTCTTACCGGGTTGGACTCAAGACGATAGTTACCGGATAAGGCGCAGCGGTCGGGCTGAACGGGGG
GTTCGTGCACACAGCCCAGCTTGGAGCGAACGACCTACACCGAACTGAGATACCTACAGCGTGAGCTATG
AGAAAGCGCCACGCTTCCCGAAGGGAGAAAGGCGGACAGGTATCCGGTAAGCGGCAGGGTCGGAACAGGA
GAGCGCACGAGGGAGCTTCCAGGGGGAAACGCCTGGTATCTTTATAGTCCTGTCGGGTTTCGCCACCTCT
GACTTGAGCGTCGATTTTTGTGATGCTCGTCAGGGGGGCGGAGCCTATGGAAAAACGCCAGCAACGCGGC
CTTTTTACGGTTCCTGGCCTTTTGCTGGCCTTTTGCTCACATGTTCTTTCCTGCGTTATCCCCTGATTCT
GTGGATAACCGTATTACCGCCTTTGAGTGAGCTGATACCGCTCGCCGCAGCCGAACGACCGAGCGCAGCG
AGTCAGTGAGCGAGGAAGCGGAAGAGCGCCCAATACGCAAACCGCCTCTCCCCGCGCGTTGGCCGATTCA
TTAATGCAGCTGGCACGACAGGTTTCCCGACTGGAAAGCGGGCAGTGAGCGCAACGCAATTAATGTGAGT
TAGCTCACTCATTAGGCACCCCAGGCTTTACACTTTATGCTTCCGGCTCGTATGTTGTGTGGAATTGTGA
GCGGATAACAATTTCACACAGGAAACAGCTATGACCATGATTACGCCAAGCGCGCCCGCCGGGTAACTCA
CGGGGTATCCATGTCCATTTCTGCGGCATCCAGCCAGGATACCCGTCCTCGCTGACGTAATATCCCAGCG
CCGCACCGCTGTCATTAATCTGCACACCGGCACGGCAGTTCCGGCTGTCGCCGGTATTGTTCGGGTTGCT
GATGCGCTTCGGGCTGACCATCCGGAACTGTGTCCGGAAAAGCCGCGACGAACTGGTATCCCAGGTGGCC
TGAACGAACAGTTCACCGTTAAAGGCGTGCATGGCCACACCTTCCCGAATCATCATGGTAAACGTGCGTT
TTCGCTCAACGTCAATGCAGCAGCAGTCATCCTCGGCAAACTCTTTCCATGCCGCTTCAACCTCGCGGGA
AAAGGCACGGGCTTCTTCCTCCCCGATGCCCAGATAGCGCCAGCTTGGGCGATGACTGAGCCGGAAAAAA
GACCCGACGATATGATCCTGATGCAGCTAGATTAACCCTAGAAAGATAGTCTGCGTAAAATTGACGCATG
CATTCTTGAAATATTGCTCTCTCTTTCTAAATAGCGCGAATCCGTCGCTGTGCATTTAGGACATCTCAGT
CGCCGCTTGGAGCTCCCGTGAGGCGTGCTTGTCAATGCGGTAAGTGTCACTGATTTTGAACTATAACGAC
CGCGTGAGTCAAAATGACGCATGATTATCTTTTACGTGACTTTTAAGATTTAACTCATACGATAATTATA
TTGTTATTTCATGTTCTACTTACGTGATAACTTATTATATATATATTTTCTTGTTATAGATATCAAGCTT
CCAGAGAGGGCCTATTTCCCATGATTCCTTCATATTTGCATATACGATACAAGGCTGTTAGAGAGATAAT
TAGAATTAATTTGACTGTAAACACAAAGATATTAGTACAAAATACGTGACGTAGAAAGTAATAATTTCTT
GGGTAGTTTGCAGTTTTAAAATTATGTTTTAAAATGGACTATCATATGCTTACCGTAACTTGAAAGTATT
TCGATTTCTTGGCTTTATATATCTTGTGGAAAGGACGAAACACCCGAGACGGTAGTCAAAAGCCTCCGGT
CGGAGGCTTTTGACTTGGCTGAGGAGTGCCATTAAGCACCGGTGGAGTGACGACCTTCAGCACGTTCGTA
CTGTTCAACGATGGTGTAGTCTTCGTTGTGGGAGGTGATGTCCAGTTTGATGTCGGTTTTGTAAGCACCC
GGCAGCTGAACCGGTTTTTTAGCCATGTAGGTGGTTTTAACTTCAGCGTCGTAGTGACCACCGTCTTTCA
GTTTCAGACGCATTTTGATTTCACCTTTCAGAGCACCGTCTTCCGGGTACATACGTTCGGTGGAAGCTTC
CCAACCCATGGTTTTTTTCTGCATAACCGGACCGTCGGACGGGAAGTTGGTACCACGCAGTTTAACTTTG
TAGATGAACTCACCGTCTTGCAGGGAGGAGTCCTGGGTAACGGTAACAACACCACCGTCTTCGAAGTTCA
TAACACGTTCCCATTTGAAACCTTCCGGGAAGGACAGTTTCAGGTAGTCCGGGATGTCAGCCGGGTGTTT
AACGTAAGCTTTGGAACCGTACTGGAACTGCGGGGACAGGATGTCCCAAGCGAACGGCAGCGGACCACCT
TTGGTAACTTTCAGTTTAGCGGTCTGGGTACCTTCGTACGGACGACCTTCACCTTCACCTTCGATTTCGA
ACTCGTGACCGTTAACGGAACCTTCCATACGAACTTTGAAACGCATGAACTCTTTGATAACGTCTTCGCT
ACTCGCCATAGATCCTTTCTCCTCTTTCAGATCCGTGCTCAGTATCTCTATCACTGATAGGGATGTCAAT
CTCTATCACTGATAGGGACGTCTCGTTTTTTTAAGCTTGGCGTAACTAGATCCCCGGGTGCAAAGATGGA
TAAAGTTTTAAACAGAGAGGAATCTTTGCAGCTAATGGACCTTCTAGGTCTTGAAAGGAGTGGGAATTGG
CTCCGGTGCCCGTCAGTGGGCAGAGCGCACATCGCCCACAGTCCCCGAGAAGTTGGGGGGAGGGGTCGGC
AATTGATCCGGTGCCTAGAGAAGGTGGCGCGGGGTAAACTGGGAAAGTGATGTCGTGTACTGGCTCCGCC
TTTTTCCCGAGGGTGGGGGAGAACCGTATATAAGTGCAGTAGTCGCCGTGAACGTTCTTTTTCGCAACGG
GTTTGCCGCCAGAACACAGGTAAGTGCCGTGTGTGGTTCCCGCGGGCCTGGCCTCTTTACGGGTTATGGC
CCTTGCGTGCCTTGAATTACTTCCACCTGGCTGCAGTACGTGATTCTTGATCCCGAGCTTCGGGTTGGAA
GTGGGTGGGAGAGTTCGAGGCCTTGCGCTTAAGGAGCCCCTTCGCCTCGTGCTTGAGTTGAGGCCTGGCC
TGGGCGCTGGGGCCGCCGCGTGCGAATCTGGTGGCACCTTCGCGCCTGTCTCGCTGCTTTCGATAAGTCT
CTAGCCATTTAAAATTTTTGATGACCTGCTGCGACGCTTTTTTTCTGGCAAGATAGTCTTGTAAATGCGG
GCCAAGATCTGCACACTGGTATTTCGGTTTTTGGGGCCGCGGGCGGCGACGGGGCCCGTGCGTCCCAGCG
CACATGTTCGGCGAGGCGGGGCCTGCGAGCGCGGCCACCGAGAATCGGACGGGGGTAGTCTCAAGCTGGC
CGGCCTGCTCTGGTGCCTGGCCTCGCGCCGCCGTGTATCGCCCCGCCCTGGGCGGCAAGGCTGGCCCGGT
CGGCACCAGTTGCGTGAGCGGAAAGATGGCCGCTTCCCGGCCCTGCTGCAGGGAGCTCAAAATGGAGGAC
GCGGCGCTCGGGAGAGCGGGCGGGTGAGTCACCCACACAAAGGAAAAGGGCCTTTCCGTCCTCAGCCGTC
GCTTCATGTGACTCCACGGAGTACCGGGCGCCGTCCAGGCACCTCGATTAGTTCTCGAGCTTTTGGAGTA
CGTCGTCTTTAGGTTGGGGGGAGGGGTTTTATGCGATGGAGTTTCCCCACACTGAGTGGGTGGAGACTGA
AGTTAGGCCAGCTTGGCACTTGATGTAATTCTCCTTGGAATTTGCCCTTTTTGAGTTTGGATCTTGGTTC
ATTCTCAAGCCTCAGACAGTGGTTCAAAGTTTTTTTCTTCCATTTCAGGTGTCGTGACGTACGGCCACCA
TGACCGAGTACAAGCCCACGGTGCGCCTCGCCACCCGCGACGACGTCCCCAGGGCCGTACGCACCCTCGC
CGCCGCGTTCGCCGACTACCCCGCCACGCGCCACACCGTCGATCCGGACCGCCACATCGAGCGGGTCACC
GAGCTGCAAGAACTCTTCCTCACGCGCGTCGGGCTCGACATCGGCAAGGTGTGGGTCGCGGACGACGGCG
CCGCCGTGGCGGTCTGGACCACGCCGGAGAGCGTCGAAGCGGGGGCGGTGTTCGCCGAGATCGGCCCGCG
CATGGCCGAGTTGAGCGGTTCCCGGCTGGCCGCGCAGCAACAGATGGAAGGCCTCCTGGCGCCGCACCGG
CCCAAGGAGCCCGCGTGGTTCCTGGCCACCGTCGGAGTCTCGCCCGACCACCAGGGCAAGGGTCTGGGCA
GCGCCGTCGTGCTCCCCGGAGTGGAGGCGGCCGAGCGCGCCGGGGTGCCCGCCTTCCTGGAGACCTCCGC
GCCCCGCAACCTCCCCTTCTACGAGCGGCTCGGCTTCACCGTCACCGCCGACGTCGAGGTGCCCGAAGGA
CCGCGCACCTGGTGCATGACCCGCAAGCCCGGTGCCTGAACGCGTTAACCCGGGCTGCAGGAATTCGATA
AAAGTTTTGTTACTTTATAGAAGAAATTTTGAGTTTTTGTTTTTTTTAATAAATAAATAAACATAAATAA
ATTGTTTGTTGAATTTATTATTAGTATGTAAGTGTAAATATAATAAAACTTAATATCTATTCAAATTAAT
AAATAAACCTCGATATACAGACCGATAAAACACATGCGTCAATTTTACACATGATTATCTTTAACGTACG
TCACAATATGATTATCTTTCTAGGGTTAATCTAGCTGCGTGTTCTGCAGCGTGTCGAGCATCTTCATCTG
CTCCATCACGCTGTAAAACACATTTGCACCGCGAGTCTGCCCGTCCTCCACGGGTTCAAAAACGTGAATG
AACGAGGCGCGCTCACTGGCCGTCGTTTTACAACGTCGTGACTGGGAAAACCCTGGCGTTACCCAACTTA
ATCGCCTTGCAGCACATCCCCCTTTCGCCAGCTGGCGTAATAGCGAAGAGGCCCGCACCGATCGCCCTTC
CCAACAGTTGCGCAGCCTGAATGGCGAATGGG
[124 nt withheld, positions 6543-6666]
C
[91 nt withheld, positions 6668-6758]
A
[49 nt withheld, positions 6760-6808]
CCTTTGACGTTGGAGTCCACGTTCTTT
[37 nt withheld, positions 6836-6872]
ACCCTATCTCGGTCTATTCTTTTGATTTATAAGGGATTTTGCCGATTTCGGCCTATTGGTTAAAAAATGA
GCT
